>Addgene plasmid #78994 | PP155 | depositor full sequence | sequence record 147739 | PP155 sequence 4349 bps
GCTCACCGCGCGCGACGTCGCCGGAGCGGTCGAGTTCTGGACCGACCGGCTCGGGTTCTCCCGGGACTTC
GTGGAGGACGACTTCGCCGGTGTGGTCCGGGACGACGTGACCCTGTTCATCAGCGCGGTCCAGGACCAGG
TGGTGCCGGACAACACCCTGGCCTGGGTGTGGGTGCGCGGCCTGGACGAGCTGTACGCCGAGTGGTCGGA
GGTCGTGTCCACGAACTTCCGGGACGCCTCCGGGCCGGCCATGACCGAGATCGGCGAGCAGCCGTGGGGG
CGGGAGTTCGCCCTGCGCGACCCGGCCGGCAACTGCGTGCACTTCGTGGCCGAGGAGCAGGACTGACACG
TCCGACGGCGGCCCACGGGTCCCAGGCCTCGGAGATCCGTCCCCCTTTTCCTTTGTCGATATCATGTAAT
TAGTTATGTCACGCTTACATTCACGCCCTCCCCCCACATCCGCTCTAACCGAAAAGGAAGGAGTTAGACA
ACCTGAAGTCTAGGTCCCTATTTATTTTTTTATAGTTATGTTAGTATTAAGAACGTTATTTATATTTCAA
ATTTTTCTTTTTTTTCTGTACAGACGCGTGTACGCATGTAACATTATACTGAAAACCTTGCTTGAGAAGG
TTTTGGGACGCTCGAAGGCTTTAATTTGCAAGCTGGAGACCAACATGTGAGCAAAAGGCCAGCAAAAGGC
CAGGAACCGTAAAAAGGCCGCGTTGCTGGCGTTTTTCCATAGGCTCCGCCCCCCTGACGAGCATCACAAA
AATCGACGCTCAAGTCAGAGGTGGCGAAACCCGACAGGACTATAAAGATACCAGGCGTTTCCCCCTGGAA
GCTCCCTCGTGCGCTCTCCTGTTCCGACCCTGCCGCTTACCGGATACCTGTCCGCCTTTCTCCCTTCGGG
AAGCGTGGCGCTTTCTCAATGCTCACGCTGTAGGTATCTCAGTTCGGTGTAGGTCGTTCGCTCCAAGCTG
GGCTGTGTGCACGAACCCCCCGTTCAGCCCGACCGCTGCGCCTTATCCGGTAACTATCGTCTTGAGTCCA
ACCCGGTAAGACACGACTTATCGCCACTGGCAGCAGCCACTGGTAACAGGATTAGCAGAGCGAGGTATGT
AGGCGGTGCTACAGAGTTCTTGAAGTGGTGGCCTAACTACGGCTACACTAGAAGGACAGTATTTGGTATC
TGCGCTCTGCTGAAGCCAGTTACCTTCGGAAAAAGAGTTGGTAGCTCTTGATCCGGCAAACAAACCACCG
CTGGTAGCGGTGGTTTTTTTGTTTGCAAGCAGCAGATTACGCGCAGAAAAAAAGGATCTCAAGAAGATCC
TTTGATCTTTTCTACGGGGTCTGACGCTCAGTGGAACGAAAACTCACGTTAAGGGATTTTGGTCATGAGA
TCAGATCTGAGCTCGTTTGGCCGTGGCCGTGCTCGTCCTCGTCGGCCGGCTTGTCGACGACGGCGGTCTC
CGTCGTCAGGATCATCCGGGCCACAAGCTTGCTGACAGAAGCCTCAAGAAAAAAAAAATTCTTCTTCGAC
TATGCTGGAGGCAGAGATGATCGAGCCGGTAGTTAACTATATATAGCTAAATTGGTTCCATCACCTCGAG
TCAATTCTTGATTTAGTATACACATAACCAAATTTGGATCAAGTTTGAAGTAAAACTTTAACTTCAGCTC
CTTACATTTGCACTAAGATCTCTGCTACTCTGGTCCCAAGTGAACCACCTTTTGGACCCTATTGACCGGA
CCTTAACTTGCCAAACCTAAACGCTTAATGCCTCAGACGTTTTAATGCCTCTCAACACCTCCAAGGTTGC
TTTCTTGAGCATGCCTACTAGGGACTTTAACGAACTGTGGGGTTGCAGACAGTTTCAGGCGTGTCCCGAC
CAATATGGCCTACTAGACTCTCTGAAAAATCACAGTTTTCCAGTAGTTCCGATCAAATTACCATCGAAAT
GGTCCCATAAACGGACATTTGACATCCGTTCCTGAATTATAGTCTTCCACCGTGGATCATGGTGTTCCTT
TTTTTCCCAAAGAATATCAGCATCCCTTAACTACGTTAGGTCAGTGATGACAATGGACCAAATTGTTGCA
AGGTTTTTCTTTTTCTTTCATCGGCACATTTCAGCCTCACATGCGACTATTATCGATCAATGAAATCCAT
CAAGATTGAAATCTTAAAATTGCCCCTTTCACTTGACAGGATCCTTTTTTGTAGAAATGTCTTGGTGTCC
TCGTCCAATCAGGTAGCCATCTCTGAAATATCTGGCTCCGTTGCAACTCCGAACGACCTGCTGGCAACGT
AAAATTCTCCGGGGTAAAACTTTAATGTGGAGTAATGGAACCAGAAACGTCTCTTCCCTTCTCTCTCCTT
CCACCGCCCGTTACCGTCCCTAGGAAATTTTACTCTGCTGGAGAGCTTCTTCTACGGCCCCCTTGCAGCA
ATGCTCTTCCCAGCATTACGTTGCGGGTAAAACGGAGGTCGTGTACCCGACCTAGCAGCCCAGGGATGGA
AAAGTCCCGGCCGTCGCTGGCAATAATAGCGGGCGTCCCTATCAGTGATAGAGATCTCCCTATCAGTGAT
AGAGAGACGCATGTCATGAGATTATTGGAAACCACCAGAATCGAATATAAAAGGCGAACACCTTTCCCAA
TTTTGGTTTCTCCTGACCCAAAGACTTTAAATTTAATTTATTTGTCCCTATTTCAATCAATTGAACAACT
ATCAAAACACAGAATTCATGGTGAGCAAGGGCGAGGAGCTGTTCACCGGGGTGGTGCCCATCCTGGTCGA
GCTGGACGGCGACGTAAACGGCCACAAGTTCAGCGTGTCCGGCGAGGGCGAGGGCGATGCCACCTACGGC
AAGCTGACCCTGAAGTTCATCTGCACCACCGGCAAGCTGCCCGTGCCCTGGCCCACCCTCGTGACCACCC
TGACCTACGGCGTGCAGTGCTTCAGCCGCTACCCCGACCACATGAAGCAGCACGACTTCTTCAAGTCCGC
CATGCCCGAAGGCTACGTCCAGGAGCGCACCATCTTCTTCAAGGACGACGGCAACTACAAGACCCGCGCC
GAGGTGAAGTTCGAGGGCGACACCCTGGTGAACCGCATCGAGCTGAAGGGCATCGACTTCAAGGAGGACG
GCAACATCCTGGGGCACAAGCTGGAGTACAACTACAACAGCCACAACGTCTATATCATGGCCGACAAGCA
GAAGAACGGCATCAAGGTGAACTTCAAGATCCGCCACAACATCGAGGACGGCAGCGTGCAGCTCGCCGAC
CACTACCAGCAGAACACCCCCATCGGCGACGGCCCCGTGCTGCTGCCCGACAACCACTACCTGAGCACCC
AGAGCGCCCTGAGCAAAGACCCCAACGAGAAGCGCGATCACATGGTCCTGCTGGAGTTCGTGACCGCCGC
CGGGATCACTCTCGGCATGGACGAGCTGTACAAGGCCGCGGCGGCCGCCAGCTTTCTAGAACAAAAACTC
ATCTCAGAAGAGGATCTGAATAGCGCCGTCGACCATCATCATCATCATCATTGACCGGTCTTGCTAGATT
CTAATCAAGAGGATGTCAGAATGCCATTTGCCTGAGAGATGCAGGCTTCATTTTTGATACTTTTTTATTT
GTAACCTATATAGTATAGGATTTTTTTTGTCATTTTGTTTCTTCTCGTACGAGCTTGCTCCTGATCAGCC
TATCTCGCAGCTGATGAATATCTTGTGGTAGGGGTTTGGGAAAATCATTCGAGTTTGATGTTTTTCTTGG
TATTTCCCACTCCTCTTCAGAGTACAGAAGATTAAGTGAGACCTTCGTTTGTGCGGATCCCCCACACACC
ATAGCTTCAAAATGTTTCTACTCCTTTTTTACTCTTCCAGATTTTCTCGGACTCCGCGCATCGCCGTACC
ACTTCAAAACACCCAAGCACAGCATACTAAATTTTCCCTCTTTCTTCCTCTAGGGTGTCGTTAATTACCC
GTACTAAAGGTTTGGAAAAGAAAAAAGAGACCGCCTCGTTTCTTTTTCTTCGTCGAAAAAGGCAATAAAA
ATTTTTATCACGTTTCTTTTTCTTGAAATTTTTTTTTTTAGTTTTTTTCTCTTTCAGTGACCTCCATTGA
TATTTAAGTTAATAAACGGTCTTCAATTTCTCAAGTTTCAGTTTCATTTTTCTTGTTCTATTACAACTTT
TTTTACTTCTTGTTCATTAGAAAGAAAGCATAGCAATCTAATCTAAGGGGCGGTGTTGACAATTAATCAT
CGGCATAGTATATCGGCATAGTATAATACGACAAGGTGAGGAACTAAACCATGGCCAAGTTGACCAGTGC
CGTTCCGGT
Features (pLannotate 1.2.2; 13 found; start..end, strand, type, name):
    412..659     +  terminator     CYC1 terminator: S. cerevisiae CYC1; transcription terminator for CYC1
    734..1322    -  rep_origin     ori: high-copy-number ColE1/pMB1/pBR322/pUC origin of replication
   1417..1503    -  CDS            groL1 (fragment): CH601_MYCA1 - Also known as groEL1 From Mycobacterium avium (strain 104).
   2216..2555    +  promoter       GAP promoter (fragment): promoter for Pichia pastoris glyceraldehyde-3-phosphate dehydrogenase
   2556..2574    +  protein_bind   tet operator: tetO; bacterial operator O2 for the tetR and tetA genes tetracycline repressor TetR
   2576..2595    +  promoter       tight TRE promoter (fragment): Tet-responsive promoter PTight, consisting of seven tet operator sequences followed by the minimal CMV promoter
   2596..2732    +  promoter       GAP promoter (fragment): promoter for Pichia pastoris glyceraldehyde-3-phosphate dehydrogenase
   2748..3464    +  CDS            EGFP: EGFP is a basic (constitutively fluorescent) green fluorescent protein published in 1996, derived from Aequorea victoria. It is reported to be a rapidly-maturing weak dimer with moderate acid sensitivity.
   3534..3551    +  CDS            capTEV™ (fragment): composite tag for in vivo biotinylation, TEV protease cleavage, and 6xHis tagging
   3575..3821    +  terminator     AOX1 terminator: Pichia pastoris AOX1; transcription terminator for AOX1
   3836..4247    +  promoter       TEF1 promoter: S. cerevisiae TEF1; promoter for EF-1α
   4255..4302    +  promoter       EM7 promoter: synthetic bacterial promoter&nbsp
   4321..346     +  CDS            BleoR (across the origin): antibiotic-binding protein; Sh ble from Streptoalloteichus hindustanus; confers resistance to bleomycin, phleomycin, and Zeocin™
