[The description below was written by a language model from this plasmid's Addgene catalogue record and pLannotate feature annotations shown in this document.]
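Description:
PP155 is a 4,349-bp yeast expression plasmid built on the pPICZ A backbone, a vector family designed for Pichia pastoris. It is propagated in E. coli through a high-copy ColE1/pUC-type origin. Selection in both hosts relies on a single Sh ble (BleoR) gene conferring Zeocin resistance. This marker sits behind tandem promoters, the S. cerevisiae TEF1 promoter for expression in yeast and the synthetic EM7 promoter for expression in bacteria, and is followed by the CYC1 terminator. No yeast replication origin is annotated, which is consistent with the usual use of pPICZ-type vectors by genomic integration, although the record does not state how this plasmid was delivered.

The payload is an EGFP reporter driven by a promoter variant the depositor calls "GAP4". In the feature table, the Pichia glyceraldehyde-3-phosphate dehydrogenase (GAP) promoter appears as two fragments interrupted by a tet operator and an adjacent short match to tet-responsive promoter sequence. This suggests that tetO sites were inserted into the normally constitutive GAP promoter, presumably so it can respond to a TetR-based regulator; no such regulator is encoded on this plasmid, and the record does not spell out the design. EGFP is followed by a short fragment matching the 6xHis portion of a composite tag, likely the backbone's C-terminal His tag (whether it is in frame is not stated), and then by the AOX1 terminator. A small groL1 fragment annotation is probably a spurious match. The plasmid served as a fluorescent readout of the GAP4 promoter in a supplementary figure of a study on programmable production of biologics.
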