Addgene plasmid #78994: PP155
Purpose: Supplemental Figure 4. Promoter GAP4. Expresses GFP.
Depositing lab: Timothy Lu. Depositing organization: Massachusetts Institute of Technology. Publication: Synthetic biology and microbioreactor platforms for programmable production of biologics at the point-of-care. Perez-Pinera P, Han N, Cleto S, Cao J, Purcell O, Shah KA, Lee K, Ram R, Lu TK. Nat Commun. 2016 Jul 29;7:12211. doi: 10.1038/ncomms12211. PubMed 27470089.
Backbone
  Vector backbone: pPICZ A
  Vector type: Yeast Expression
  Selectable markers: Zeocin
Growth in bacteria
  Bacterial resistance: Bleocin (Zeocin), 50 μg/mL
  Growth temperature: 37°C
  Growth strain: DH5alpha
  Copy number: Unknown
Gene/Insert
  Gene/Insert name: GFP
Terms and licenses: Academic/Nonprofit Terms; Industry Terms: Not Available to Industry
How to cite: PP155 was a gift from Timothy Lu (Addgene plasmid # 78994 ; http://n2t.net/addgene:78994 ; RRID:Addgene_78994)
