>Addgene plasmid #78994 | PP155 | addgene partial sequence | sequence record 153750 | EGFP-N 5'-CGTCGCCGTCCAGCTCGACCAG-3'
CCATGAATTCTGTGTTTTGATAGTTGTTCAATTGATTGAAATAGGGACAAATAAATTAAATTTAAAGTCT
TTGGGTCAGGAGAAACCAAAATTGGGAAAGGTGTTCGCCTTTTATATTCGATTCTGGTGGTTTCCAATAA
TCTCATGACATGCGTCTCTCTATCACTGATAGGGAGATCTCTATCACTGATAGGGACGCCCGCTATTATT
GCCAGCGACGGCCGGGACTTTTCCATCCCTGGGCTGCTAGGTCGGGTACACGACCTCCGTTTTACCCGCA
ACGTAATGCTGGGAAGAGCATTGCTGCAAGGGGGCCGTAGAAGAAGCTCTCCAGCAGAGTAAAATTTCCT
AGGGACGGTAACGGGCGGTGGAAGGAGAGAGAAGGGAAGAGACGTTTCTGGTTCCATTACTCCACATTAA
AGTTTTACCCCGGAGAATTTTACGTTGCCAGCAGGTCGTTCGGAGTTGCAACGGAGCCAGATATTTCAGA
GATGGCTACCTGATTGGACGAGGACACCAAGACATTTCTACAAAAAAGGATCCTGTCAAGTGAAAGGGGC
AATTTTAAGATTTCAATCTTGATGGATTTCATTGATCGATAATAGTCGCATGTGAGGCTGAAATGTGCCG
ATGAAAGAAAAAGAAAAACCTTGCAACAATTTGGTCCATTGTCATCACTGACCTAACGTAGTTAAGGGAT
GCTGATATTCTTTGGGAAAAAAAGGAACACCATGATCCACGGTGGAAGACTATAATTCAGGAACGGATGT
CAAATGTCCGTTTATGGGACCATTTCGATGGTAATTTGATCGGAACTACTGGAAAACTGTGATTTTTCAG
AGAGTCTAGTAGGCCATATTGGTCGGGACACGCCTGAAACTGTCTGCAACCCCACAGTTCGTTAAAGTC
